>Addgene plasmid #117688 | CMV BARK R106A p2A mCherry | addgene full sequence | sequence record 227774 | Addgene NGS Result
GTGTTGGAGGTCGCTGAGTAGTGCGCGAGCAAAATTTAAGCTACAACAAGGCAAGGCTTGACCGACAATT
GCATGAAGAATCTGCTTAGGGTTAGGCGTTTTGCGCTGCTTCGCGATGTACGGGCCAGATATACGCGTTG
ACATTGATTATTGACTAGTTATTAATAGTAATCAATTACGGGGTCATTAGTTCATAGCCCATATATGGAG
TTCCGCGTTACATAACTTACGGTAAATGGCCCGCCTGGCTGACCGCCCAACGACCCCCGCCCATTGACGT
CAATAATGACGTATGTTCCCATAGTAACGCCAATAGGGACTTTCCATTGACGTCAATGGGTGGAGTATTT
ACGGTAAACTGCCCACTTGGCAGTACATCAAGTGTATCATATGCCAAGTACGCCCCCTATTGACGTCAAT
GACGGTAAATGGCCCGCCTGGCATTATGCCCAGTACATGACCTTATGGGACTTTCCTACTTGGCAGTACA
TCTACGTATTAGTCATCGCTATTACCATGGTGATGCGGTTTTGGCAGTACATCAATGGGCGTGGATAGCG
GTTTGACTCACGGGGATTTCCAAGTCTCCACCCCATTGACGTCAATGGGAGTTTGTTTTGGCACCAAAAT
CAACGGGACTTTCCAAAATGTCGTAACAACTCCGCCCCATTGACGCAAATGGGCGGTAGGCGTGTACGGT
GGGAGGTCTATATAAGCAGAGCTCTCTGGCTAACTAGAGAACCCACTGCTTACTGGCTTATCGAAATTAA
TACGACTCACTATAGGGAGACCCAAGCTTATGTACCCATACGATGTTCCTGACTATGCGGACTACAAAGA
CGATGACGACAAGAAGTACCTGGAGGACCGGGGCGAGGTGACTTTTGAGAAGATCTTCTCCCAGAAGCTG
GGGTACCTGCTTTTCCGAGACTTCTGCCTGAAGCACCTGGAGGAGGCCAAGCCCTTGGTAGAGTTCTACG
AGGAGATCAAGAAATACGAGAAGCTGGAGACAGAGGAGGAGCGCCTGGTCTGCAGCGCAGAGATCTTCGA
CACGTACATCATGAAGGAGCTGCTGGCCTGCTCACATCCTTTCTCGAAGAGCGCCATTGAGCACGTCCAG
GGCCATCTGGTGAAGAAGCAGGTGCCTCCGGATCTCTTCCAGCCATATATTGAAGAAATTTGCCAGAACC
TCCGAGGAGACGTGTTCCAGAAATTCATCGAGAGCGATAAATTCACACGATTTTGCCAGTGGAAGAATGT
AGAGCTCAACATCCACGGTAGTGGCGCAACAAACTTCTCTCTGCTGAAACAAGCCGGAGATGTCGAAGAG
AATCCTGGACCGATGGTGAGCAAGGGCGAGGAGGATAACATGGCCATCATCAAGGAGTTCATGCGCTTCA
AGGTGCACATGGAGGGCTCCGTGAACGGCCACGAGTTCGAGATCGAGGGCGAGGGCGAGGGCCGCCCCTA
CGAGGGCACCCAGACCGCCAAGCTGAAGGTGACCAAGGGTGGCCCCCTGCCCTTCGCCTGGGACATCCTG
TCCCCTCAGTTCATGTACGGCTCCAAGGCCTACGTGAAGCACCCCGCCGACATCCCCGACTACTTGAAGC
TGTCCTTCCCCGAGGGCTTCAAGTGGGAGCGCGTGATGAACTTCGAGGACGGCGGCGTGGTGACCGTGAC
CCAGGACTCCTCCCTGCAGGACGGCGAGTTCATCTACAAGGTGAAGCTGCGCGGCACCAACTTCCCCTCC
GACGGCCCCGTAATGCAGAAGAAGACCATGGGCTGGGAGGCCTCCTCCGAGCGGATGTACCCCGAGGACG
GCGCCCTGAAGGGCGAGATCAAGCAGAGGCTGAAGCTGAAGGACGGCGGCCACTACGACGCTGAGGTCAA
GACCACCTACAAGGCCAAGAAGCCCGTGCAGCTGCCCGGCGCCTACAACGTCAACATCAAGTTGGACATC
ACCTCCCACAACGAGGACTACACCATCGTGGAACAGTACGAACGCGCCGAGGGCCGCCACTCCACCGGCG
GCATGGACGAGCTGTACAAGTAGTCTAGAAATCAACCTCTGGATTACAAAATTTGTGAAAGATTGACTGG
TATTCTTAACTATGTTGCTCCTTTTACGCTATGTGGATACGCTGCTTTAATGCCTTTGTATCATGCTATT
GCTTCCCGTATGGCTTTCATTTTCTCCTCCTTGTATAAATCCTGGTTGCTGTCTCTTTATGAGGAGTTGT
GGCCCGTTGTCAGGCAACGTGGCGTGGTGTGCACTGTGTTTGCTGACGCAACCCCCACTGGTTGGGGCAT
TGCCACCACCTGTCAGCTCCTTTCCGGGACTTTCGCTTTCCCCCTCCCTATTGCCACGGCGGAACTCATC
GCCGCCTGCCTTGCCCGCTGCTGGACAGGGGCTCGGCTGTTGGGCACTGACAATTCCGTGGTGTTGTCGG
GGAAATCATCGTCCTTTCCTTGGCTGCTCGCCTATGTTGCCACCTGGATTCTGCGCGGGACGTCCTTCTG
CTACGTCCCTTCGGCCCTCAATCCAGCGGACCTTCCTTCCCGCGGCCTGCTGCCGGCTCTGCGGCCTCTT
CCGCGTCTTCGCCTTCGCCCTCAGACGAGTCGGATCTCCCTTTGGGCCGCCTCCCCGCACTAGAGGGCCC
TATTCTATAGTGTCACCTAAATGCTAGAGCTCGCTGATCAGCCTCGACTGTGCCTTCTAGTTGCCAGCCA
TCTGTTGTTTGCCCCTCCCCCGTGCCTTCCTTGACCCTGGAAGGTGCCACTCCCACTGTCCTTTCCTAAT
AAAATGAGGAAATTGCATCGCATTGTCTGAGTAGGTGTCATTCTATTCTGGGGGGTGGGGTGGGGCAGGA
CAGCAAGGGGGAGGATTGGGAAGACAATAGCAGGCATGCTGGGGATGCGGTGGGCTCTATGGCTTCTGAG
GCGGAAAGAACCAGCTGGGGCTCTAGGGGGTATCCCC
[124 nt withheld, positions 2978-3101]
C
[91 nt withheld, positions 3103-3193]
A
[49 nt withheld, positions 3195-3243]
CCTTTGACGTTGGAGTCCACGTTCTTT
[37 nt withheld, positions 3271-3307]
ACCCTATCTCGGTCTATTCTTTTGATTTATAAGGGATTTTGCCGATTTCGGCCTATTGGTTAAAAAATGA
GCTGATTTAACAAAAATTTAACGCGAATTAATTCTGTGGAATGTGTGTCAGTTAGGGTGTGGAAAGTCCC
CAGGCTCCCCAGCAGGCAGAAGTATGCAAAGCATGCATCTCAATTAGTCAGCAACCAGGTGTGGAAAGTC
CCCAGGCTCCCCAGCAGGCAGAAGTATGCAAAGCATGCATCTCAATTAGTCAGCAACCATAGTCCCGCCC
CTAACTCCGCCCATCCCGCCCCTAACTCCGCCCAGTTCCGCCCATTCTCCGCCCCATGGCTGACTAATTT
TTTTTATTTATGCAGAGGCCGAGGCCGCCTCTGCCTCTGAGCTATTCCAGAAGTAGTGAGGAGGCTTTTT
TGGAGGCCTAGGCTTTTGCAAAAAGCTCCCGGAGCTTGTATATCCATTTTCGGATCTGATCAAGAGACAG
GATGAGGATCGTTTCGCATGATTGAACAAGATGGATTGCACGCAGGTTCTCCGGCCGCTTGGGTGGAGAG
GCTATTCGGCTATGACTGGGCACAACAGACAATCGGCTGCTCTGATGCCGCCGTGTTCCGGCTGTCAGCG
CAGGGGCGCCCGGTTCTTTTTGTCAAGACCGACCTGTCCGGTGCCCTGAATGAACTGCAGGACGAGGCAG
CGCGGCTATCGTGGCTGGCCACGACGGGCGTTCCTTGCGCAGCTGTGCTCGACGTTGTCACTGAAGCGGG
AAGGGACTGGCTGCTATTGGGCGAAGTGCCGGGGCAGGATCTCCTGTCATCTCACCTTGCTCCTGCCGAG
AAAGTATCCATCATGGCTGATGCAATGCGGCGGCTGCATACGCTTGATCCGGCTACCTGCCCATTCGACC
ACCAAGCGAAACATCGCATCGAGCGAGCACGTACTCGGATGGAAGCCGGTCTTGTCGATCAGGATGATCT
GGACGAAGAGCATCAGGGGCTCGCGCCAGCCGAACTGTTCGCCAGGCTCAAGGCGCGCATGCCCGACGGC
GAGGATCTCGTCGTGACCCATGGCGATGCCTGCTTGCCGAATATCATGGTGGAAAATGGCCGCTTTTCTG
GATTCATCGACTGTGGCCGGCTGGGTGTGGCGGACCGCTATCAGGACATAGCGTTGGCTACCCGTGATAT
TGCTGAAGAGCTTGGCGGCGAATGGGCTGACCGCTTCCTCGTGCTTTACGGTATCGCCGCTCCCGATTCG
CAGCGCATCGCCTTCTATCGCCTTCTTGACGAGTTCTTCTGAGCGGGACTCTGGGGTTCGAAATGACCGA
CCAAGCGACGCCCAACCTGCCATCACGAGATTTCGATTCCACCGCCGCCTTCTATGAAAGGTTGGGCTTC
GGAATCGTTTTCCGGGACGCCGGCTGGATGATCCTCCAGCGCGGGGATCTCATGCTGGAGTTCTTCGCCC
ACCCCAACTTGTTTATTGCAGCTTATAATGGTTACAAATAAAGCAATAGCATCACAAATTTCACAAATAA
AGCATTTTTTTCACTGCATTCTAGTTGTGGTTTGTCCAAACTCATCAATGTATCTTATCATGTCTGTATA
CCGTCGACCTCTAGCTAGAGCTTGGCGTAATCATGGTCATAGCTGTTTCCTGTGTGAAATTGTTATCCGC
TCACAATTCCACACAACATACGAGCCGGAAGCATAAAGTGTAAAGCCTGGGGTGCCTAATGAGTGAGCTA
ACTCACATTAATTGCGTTGCGCTCACTGCCCGCTTTCCAGTCGGGAAACCTGTCGTGCCAGCTGCATTAA
TGAATCGGCCAACGCGCGGGGAGAGGCGGTTTGCGTATTGGGCGCTCTTCCGCTTCCTCGCTCACTGACT
CGCTGCGCTCGGTCGTTCGGCTGCGGCGAGCGGTATCAGCTCACTCAAAGGCGGTAATACGGTTATCCAC
AGAATCAGGGGATAACGCAGGAAAGAACATGTGAGCAAAAGGCCAGCAAAAGGCCAGGAACCGTAAAAAG
GCCGCGTTGCTGGCGTTTTTCCATAGGCTCCGCCCCCCTGACGAGCATCACAAAAATCGACGCTCAAGTC
AGAGGTGGCGAAACCCGACAGGACTATAAAGATACCAGGCGTTTCCCCCTGGAAGCTCCCTCGTGCGCTC
TCCTGTTCCGACCCTGCCGCTTACCGGATACCTGTCCGCCTTTCTCCCTTCGGGAAGCGTGGCGCTTTCT
CATAGCTCACGCTGTAGGTATCTCAGTTCGGTGTAGGTCGTTCGCTCCAAGCTGGGCTGTGTGCACGAAC
CCCCCGTTCAGCCCGACCGCTGCGCCTTATCCGGTAACTATCGTCTTGAGTCCAACCCGGTAAGACACGA
CTTATCGCCACTGGCAGCAGCCACTGGTAACAGGATTAGCAGAGCGAGGTATGTAGGCGGTGCTACAGAG
TTCTTGAAGTGGTGGCCTAACTACGGCTACACTAGAAGAACAGTATTTGGTATCTGCGCTCTGCTGAAGC
CAGTTACCTTCGGAAAAAGAGTTGGTAGCTCTTGATCCGGCAAACAAACCACCGCTGGTAGCGGTGGTTT
TTTTGTTTGCAAGCAGCAGATTACGCGCAGAAAAAAAGGATCTCAAGAAGATCCTTTGATCTTTTCTACG
GGGTCTGACGCTCAGTGGAACGAAAACTCACGTTAAGGGATTTTGGTCATGAGATTATCAAAAAGGATCT
TCACCTAGATCCTTTTAAATTAAAAATGAAGTTTTAAATCAATCTAAAGTATATATGAGTAAACTTGGTC
TGACAGTTACCAATGCTTAATCAGTGAGGCACCTATCTCAGCGATCTGTCTATTTCGTTCATCCATAGTT
GCCTGACTCCCCGTCGTGTAGATAACTACGATACGGGAGGGCTTACCATCTGGCCCCAGTGCTGCAATGA
TACCGCGAGACCCACGCTCACCGGCTCCAGATTTATCAGCAATAAACCAGCCAGCCGGAAGGGCCGAGCG
CAGAAGTGGTCCTGCAACTTTATCCGCCTCCATCCAGTCTATTAATTGTTGCCGGGAAGCTAGAGTAAGT
AGTTCGCCAGTTAATAGTTTGCGCAACGTTGTTGCCATTGCTACAGGCATCGTGGTGTCACGCTCGTCGT
TTGGTATGGCTTCATTCAGCTCCGGTTCCCAACGATCAAGGCGAGTTACATGATCCCCCATGTTGTGCAA
AAAAGCGGTTAGCTCCTTCGGTCCTCCGATCGTTGTCAGAAGTAAGTTGGCCGCAGTGTTATCACTCATG
GTTATGGCAGCACTGCATAATTCTCTTACTGTCATGCCATCCGTAAGATGCTTTTCTGTGACTGGTGAGT
ACTCAACCAAGTCATTCTGAGAATAGTGTATGCGGCGACCGAGTTGCTCTTGCCCGGCGTCAATACGGGA
TAATACCGCGCCACATAGCAGAACTTTAAAAGTGCTCATCATTGGAAAACGTTCTTCGGGGCGAAAACTC
TCAAGGATCTTACCGCTGTTGAGATCCAGTTCGATGTAACCCACTCGTGCACCCAACTGATCTTCAGCAT
CTTTTACTTTCACCAGCGTTTCTGGGTGAGCAAAAACAGGAAGGCAAAATGCCGCAAAAAAGGGAATAAG
GGCGACACGGAAATGTTGAATACTCATACTCTTCCTTTTTCAATATTATTGAAGCATTTATCAGGGTTAT
TGTCTCATGAGCGGATACATATTTGAATGTATTTAGAAAAATAAACAAATAGGGGTTCCGCGCACATTTC
CCCGAAAAGTGCCACCTGACGTCGACGGATCGGGAGATCTCCCGATCCCCTATGGTGCACTCTCAGTACA
ATCTGCTCTGATGCCGCATAGTTAAGCCAGTATCTGCTCCCTGCTTGT
Features (pLannotate 1.2.2; 25 found; start..end, strand, type, name):
    140..519     +  enhancer       CMV enhancer: human cytomegalovirus immediate early enhancer
    520..723     +  promoter       CMV promoter: human cytomegalovirus (CMV) immediate early promoter
    719..752     +  LTR            5' LTR (truncated) (fragment): truncated 5' long terminal repeat (LTR) from HIV-1
    768..786     +  promoter       T7 promoter: promoter for bacteriophage T7 RNA polymerase
    803..830     +  CDS            3xHA (fragment): three tandem HA epitope tags
    829..849     +  CDS            3xFLAG (fragment): three tandem FLAG® epitope tags
    851..1276    +  CDS            GRK2 (fragment): ARBK1_BOVIN - Also known as ADRBK1. Experimental evidence at protein level: Swiss-Prot protein existence level 1. Specifically phosphorylates the agonist-occupied form of the beta-adrenergic and closely related receptors, probably inducing a desensitization of them (By similarity). Key regulator of LPAR1 signaling (By similarity). Competes with RALA for binding to LPAR1 thus affecting the signaling properties of the receptor (By similarity). Desensitizes LPAR1 and LPAR2 in a phosphorylation-independent manner (By similarity). Positively regulates ciliary smoothened (SMO)- dependent Hedgehog (H
   1343..2053    +  CDS            mCherry: monomeric derivative of DsRed fluorescent protein (Shaner et al., 2004) mammalian codon-optimized
   2060..2648    +  misc_feature   WPRE: woodchuck hepatitis virus posttranscriptional regulatory element
   2664..2682    -  promoter       SP6 promoter: promoter for bacteriophage SP6 RNA polymerase
   2708..2932    +  polyA_signal   bGH poly(A) signal: bovine growth hormone polyadenylation signal
   2936..2957    +  promoter       SV40 promoter (fragment): SV40 enhancer and early promoter
   2978..3406    +  rep_origin     f1 ori (sequence partly withheld): f1 bacteriophage origin of replication; arrow indicates direction of (+) strand synthesis
   3420..3749    +  promoter       SV40 promoter: SV40 enhancer and early promoter
   3815..4606    +  CDS            neo: KKA2_KLEPN - Also known as kan, nptII. Experimental evidence at protein level: Swiss-Prot protein existence level 1. Resistance to kanamycin, neomycin, paromomycin, ribostamycin, butirosin and gentamicin B. From Klebsiella pneumoniae.
   4630..4788    +  CDS            ble (fragment): BLE_KLEPN - Experimental evidence at protein level: Swiss-Prot protein existence level 1. Binding protein with a strong affinity to the bleomycin family of antibiotics. Binds to CL990; an antimitotic-antibiotic compound. From Klebsiella pneumoniae.
   4783..4904    +  polyA_signal   SV40 poly(A) signal: SV40 polyadenylation signal
   4977..4993    -  protein_bind   lac operator: The lac repressor binds to the lac operator to inhibit transcription in E. coli. This inhibition can be relieved by adding lactose or isopropyl-β-D-thiogalactopyranoside (IPTG). lac repressor encoded by lacI
   5001..5031    -  promoter       lac promoter: promoter for the E. coli lac operon
   5046..5067    -  protein_bind   CAP binding site: CAP binding activates transcription in the presence of cAMP. E. coli catabolite activator protein
   5080..5172    -  CDS            lacI (fragment): lac repressor; lacI; The lac repressor binds to the lac operator to inhibit transcription in E. coli. This inhibition can be relieved by adding lactose or isopropyl-β-D-thiogalactopyranoside (IPTG).
   5355..5943    -  rep_origin     ori: high-copy-number ColE1/pMB1/pBR322/pUC origin of replication
   6114..6974    -  CDS            AmpR: β-lactamase; bla; confers resistance to ampicillin, carbenicillin, and related antibiotics
   6975..7079    -  promoter       AmpR promoter: bla
   7138..7190    -  misc_feature   bom (fragment): basis of mobility region from pBR322
