>Addgene plasmid #117688 | CMV BARK R106A p2A mCherry | depositor full sequence | sequence record 229475 | CMV BARK R106A p2A mCherry sequence 7207 bps
GACGGATCGGGAGATCTCCCGATCCCCTATGGTCGACTCTCAGTACAATCTGCTCTGATGCCGCATAGTT
AAGCCAGTATCTGCTCCCTGCTTGTGTGTTGGAGGTCGCTGAGTAGTGCGCGAGCAAAATTTAAGCTACA
ACAAGGCAAGGCTTGACCGACAATTGCATGAAGAATCTGCTTAGGGTTAGGCGTTTTGCGCTGCTTCGCG
ATGTACGGGCCAGATATACGCGTTGACATTGATTATTGACTAGTTATTAATAGTAATCAATTACGGGGTC
ATTAGTTCATAGCCCATATATGGAGTTCCGCGTTACATAACTTACGGTAAATGGCCCGCCTGGCTGACCG
CCCAACGACCCCCGCCCATTGACGTCAATAATGACGTATGTTCCCATAGTAACGCCAATAGGGACTTTCC
ATTGACGTCAATGGGTGGACTATTTACGGTAAACTGCCCACTTGGCAGTACATCAAGTGTATCATATGCC
AAGTACGCCCCCTATTGACGTCAATGACGGTAAATGGCCCGCCTGGCATTATGCCCAGTACATGACCTTA
TGGGACTTTCCTACTTGGCAGTACATCTACGTATTAGTCATCGCTATTACCATGGTGATGCGGTTTTGGC
AGTACATCAATGGGCGTGGATAGCGGTTTGACTCACGGGGATTTCCAAGTCTCCACCCCATTGACGTCAA
TGGGAGTTTGTTTTGGCACCAAAATCAACGGGACTTTCCAAAATGTCGTAACAACTCCGCCCCATTGACG
CAAATGGGCGGTAGGCGTGTACGGTGGGAGGTCTATATAAGCAGAGCTCTCTGGCTAACTAGAGAACCCA
CTGCTTACTGGCTTATCGAAATTAATACGACTCACTATAGGGAGACCCAAGCTTATGTACCCATACGATG
TTCCTGACTATGCGGACTACAAAGACGATGACGACAAGAAGTACCTGGAGGACCGGGGCGAGGTGACTTT
TGAGAAGATCTTCTCCCAGAAGCTGGGGTACCTGCTTTTCCGAGACTTCTGCCTGAAGCACCTGGAGGAG
GCCAAGCCCTTGGTAGAGTTCTACGAGGAGATCAAGAAATACGAGAAGCTGGAGACAGAGGAGGAGCGCC
TGGTCTGCAGCGCAGAGATCTTCGACACGTACATCATGAAGGAGCTGCTGGCCTGCTCACATCCTTTCTC
GAAGAGCGCCATTGAGCACGTCCAGGGCCATCTGGTGAAGAAGCAGGTGCCTCCGGATCTCTTCCAGCCA
TATATTGAAGAAATTTGCCAGAACCTCCGAGGAGACGTGTTCCAGAAATTCATCGAGAGCGATAAATTCA
CACGATTTTGCCAGTGGAAGAATGTAGAGCTCAACATCCACGGTAGTGGCGCAACAAACTTCTCTCTGCT
GAAACAAGCCGGAGATGTCGAAGAGAATCCTGGACCGATGGTGAGCAAGGGCGAGGAGGATAACATGGCC
ATCATCAAGGAGTTCATGCGCTTCAAGGTGCACATGGAGGGCTCCGTGAACGGCCACGAGTTCGAGATCG
AGGGCGAGGGCGAGGGCCGCCCCTACGAGGGCACCCAGACCGCCAAGCTGAAGGTGACCAAGGGTGGCCC
CCTGCCCTTCGCCTGGGACATCCTGTCCCCTCAGTTCATGTACGGCTCCAAGGCCTACGTGAAGCACCCC
GCCGACATCCCCGACTACTTGAAGCTGTCCTTCCCCGAGGGCTTCAAGTGGGAGCGCGTGATGAACTTCG
AGGACGGCGGCGTGGTGACCGTGACCCAGGACTCCTCCCTGCAGGACGGCGAGTTCATCTACAAGGTGAA
GCTGCGCGGCACCAACTTCCCCTCCGACGGCCCCGTAATGCAGAAGAAGACCATGGGCTGGGAGGCCTCC
TCCGAGCGGATGTACCCCGAGGACGGCGCCCTGAAGGGCGAGATCAAGCAGAGGCTGAAGCTGAAGGACG
GCGGCCACTACGACGCTGAGGTCAAGACCACCTACAAGGCCAAGAAGCCCGTGCAGCTGCCCGGCGCCTA
CAACGTCAACATCAAGTTGGACATCACCTCCCACAACGAGGACTACACCATCGTGGAACAGTACGAACGC
GCCGAGGGCCGCCACTCCACCGGCGGCATGGACGAGCTGTACAAGTAGTCTAGAAATCAACCTCTGGATT
ACAAAATTTGTGAAAGATTGACTGGTATTCTTAACTATGTTGCTCCTTTTACGCTATGTGGATACGCTGC
TTTAATGCCTTTGTATCATGCTATTGCTTCCCGTATGGCTTTCATTTTCTCCTCCTTGTATAAATCCTGG
TTGCTGTCTCTTTATGAGGAGTTGTGGCCCGTTGTCAGGCAACGTGGCGTGGTGTGCACTGTGTTTGCTG
ACGCAACCCCCACTGGTTGGGGCATTGCCACCACCTGTCAGCTCCTTTCCGGGACTTTCGCTTTCCCCCT
CCCTATTGCCACGGCGGAACTCATCGCCGCCTGCCTTGCCCGCTGCTGGACAGGGGCTCGGCTGTTGGGC
ACTGACAATTCCGTGGTGTTGTCGGGGAAATCATCGTCCTTTCCTTGGCTGCTCGCCTATGTTGCCACCT
GGATTCTGCGCGGGACGTCCTTCTGCTACGTCCCTTCGGCCCTCAATCCAGCGGACCTTCCTTCCCGCGG
CCTGCTGCCGGCTCTGCGGCCTCTTCCGCGTCTTCGCCTTCGCCCTCAGACGAGTCGGATCTCCCTTTGG
GCCGCCTCCCCGCACTAGAGGGCCCTATTCTATAGTGTCACCTAAATGCTAGAGCTCGCTGATCAGCCTC
GACTGTGCCTTCTAGTTGCCAGCCATCTGTTGTTTGCCCCTCCCCCGTGCCTTCCTTGACCCTGGAAGGT
GCCACTCCCACTGTCCTTTCCTAATAAAATGAGGAAATTGCATCGCATTGTCTGAGTAGGTGTCATTCTA
TTCTGGGGGGTGGGGTGGGGCAGGACAGCAAGGGGGAGGATTGGGAAGACAATAGCAGGCATGCTGGGGA
TGCGGTGGGCTCTATGGCTTCTGAGGCGGAAAGAACCAGCTGGGGCTCTAGGGGGTATCCCC
[124 nt withheld, positions 3073-3196]
C
[32 nt withheld, positions 3198-3229]
CA
[57 nt withheld, positions 3232-3288]
A
[49 nt withheld, positions 3290-3338]
CCTTTGACGTTGGAGTCCACGTTCTTT
[37 nt withheld, positions 3366-3402]
ACCCTATCTCGGTCTATTCTTTTGATTTATAAGGGATTTTGGGGATTTCGGCCTATTGGTTAAAAAATGA
GCTGATTTAACAAAAATTTAACGCGAATTAATTCTGTGGAATGTGTGTCAGTTAGGGTGTGGAAAGTCCC
CAGGCTCCCCAGGCAGGCAGAAGTATGCAAAGCATGCATCTCAATTAGTCAGCAACCAGGTGTGGAAAGT
CCCCAGGCTCCCCAGCAGGCAGAAGTATGCAAAGCATGCATCTCAATTAGTCAGCAACCATAGTCCCGCC
CCTAACTCCGCCCATCCCGCCCCTAACTCCGCCCAGTTCCGCCCATTCTCCGCCCCATGGCTGACTAATT
TTTTTTATTTATGCAGAGGCCGAGGCCGCCTCTGCCTCTGAGCTATTCCAGAAGTAGTGAGGAGGCTTTT
TTGGAGGCCTAGGCTTTTGCAAAAAGCTCCCGGGAGCTTGTATATCCATTTTCGGATCTGATCAAGAGAC
AGGATGAGGATCGTTTCGCATGATTGAACAAGATGGATTGCACGCAGGTTCTCCGGCCGCTTGGGTGGAG
AGGCTATTCGGCTATGACTGGGCACAACAGACAATCGGCTGCTCTGATGCCGCCGTGTTCCGGCTGTCAG
CGCAGGGGCGCCCGGTTCTTTTTGTCAAGACCGACCTGTCCGGTGCCCTGAATGAACTGCAGGACGAGGC
AGCGCGGCTATCGTGGCTGGCCACGACGGGCGTTCCTTGCGCAGCTGTGCTCGACGTTGTCACTGAAGCG
GGAAGGGACTGGCTGCTATTGGGCGAAGTGCCGGGGCAGGATCTCCTGTCATCTCACCTTGCTCCTGCCG
AGAAAGTATCCATCATGGCTGATGCAATGCGGCGGCTGCATACGCTTGATCCGGCTACCTGCCCATTCGA
CCACCAAGCGAAACATCGCATCGAGCGAGCACGTACTCGGATGGAAGCCGGTCTTGTCGATCAGGATGAT
CTGGACGAAGAGCATCAGGGGCTCGCGCCAGCCGAACTGTTCGCCAGGCTCAAGGCGCGCATGCCCGACG
GCGAGGATCTCGTCGTGACCCATGGCGATGCCTGCTTGCCGAATATCATGGTGGAAAATGGCCGCTTTTC
TGGATTCATCGACTGTGGCCGGCTGGGTGTGGCGGACCGCTATCAGGACATAGCGTTGGCTACCCGTGAT
ATTGCTGAAGAGCTTGGCGGCGAATGGGCTGACCGCTTCCTCGTGCTTTACGGTATCGCCGCTCCCGATT
CGCAGCGCATCGCCTTCTATCGCCTTCTTGACGAGTTCTTCTGAGCGGGACTCTGGGGTTCGAAATGACC
GACCAAGCGACGCCCAACCTGCCATCACGAGATTTCGATTCCACCGCCGCCTTCTATGAAAGGTTGGGCT
TCGGAATCGTTTTCCGGGACGCCGGCTGGATGATCCTCCAGCGCGGGGATCTCATGCTGGAGTTCTTCGC
CCACCCCAACTTGTTTATTGCAGCTTATAATGGTTACAAATAAAGCAATAGCATCACAAATTTCACAAAT
AAAGCATTTTTTTCACTGCATTCTAGTTGTGGTTTGTCCAAACTCATCAATGTATCTTATCATGTCTGTA
TACCGTCGACCTCTAGCTAGAGCTTGGCGTAATCATGGTCATAGCTGTTTCCTGTGTGAAATTGTTATCC
GCTCACAATTCCACACAACATACGAGCCGGAAGCATAAAGTGTAAAGCCTGGGGTGCCTAATGAGTGAGC
TAACTCACATTAATTGCGTTGCGCTCACTGCCCGCTTTCCAGTCGGGAAACCTGTCGTGCCAGCTGCATT
AATGAATCGGCCAACGCGCGGGGAGAGGCGGTTTGCGTATTGGGCGCTCTTCCGCTTCCTCGCTCACTGA
CTCGCTGCGCTCGGTCGTTCGGCTGCGGCGAGCGGTATCAGCTCACTCAAAGGCGGTAATACGGTTATCC
ACAGAATCAGGGGATAACGCAGGAAAGAACATGTGAGCAAAAGGCCAGCAAAAGGCCAGGAACCGTAAAA
AGGCCGCGTTGCTGGCGTTTTTCCATAGGCTCCGCCCCCCTGACGAGCATCACAAAAATCGACGCTCAAG
TCAGAGGTGGCGAAACCCGACAGGACTATAAAGATACCAGGCGTTTCCCCCTGGAAGCTCCCTCGTGCGC
TCTCCTGTTCCGACCCTGCCGCTTACCGGATACCTGTCCGCCTTTCTCCCTTCGGGAAGCGTGGCGCTTT
CTCAATGCTCACGCTGTAGGTATCTCAGTTCGGTGTAGGTCGTTCGCTCCAAGCTGGGCTGTGTGCACGA
ACCCCCCGTTCAGCCCGACCGCTGCGCCTTATCCGGTAACTATCGTCTTGAGTCCAACCCGGTAAGACAC
GACTTATCGCCACTGGCAGCAGCCACTGGTAACAGGATTAGCAGAGCGAGGTATGTAGGCGGTGCTACAG
AGTTCTTGAAGTGGTGGCCTAACTACGGCTACACTAGAAGGACAGTATTTGGTATCTGCGCTCTGCTGAA
GCCAGTTACCTTCGGAAAAAGAGTTGGTAGCTCTTGATCCGGCAAACAAACCACCGCTGGTAGCGGTGGT
TTTTTTGTTTGCAAGCAGCAGATTACGCGCAGAAAAAAAGGATCTCAAGAAGATCCTTTGATCTTTTCTA
CGGGGTCTGACGCTCAGTGGAACGAAAACTCACGTTAAGGGATTTTGGTCATGAGATTATCAAAAAGGAT
CTTCACCTAGATCCTTTTAAATTAAAAATGAAGTTTTAAATCAATCTAAAGTATATATGAGTAAACTTGG
TCTGACAGTTACCAATGCTTAATCAGTGAGGCACCTATCTCAGCGATCTGTCTATTTCGTTCATCCATAG
TTGCCTGACTCCCCGTCGTGTAGATAACTACGATACGGGAGGGCTTACCATCTGGCCCCAGTGCTGCAAT
GATACCGCGAGACCCACGCTCACCGGCTCCAGATTTATCAGCAATAAACCAGCCAGCCGGAAGGGCCGAG
CGCAGAAGTGGTCCTGCAACTTTATCCGCCTCCATCCAGTCTATTAATTGTTGCCGGGAAGCTAGAGTAA
GTAGTTCGCCAGTTAATAGTTTGCGCAACGTTGTTGCCATTGCTACAGGCATCGTGGTGTCACGCTCGTC
GTTTGGTATGGCTTCATTCAGCTCCGGTTCCCAACGATCAAGGCGAGTTACATGATCCCCCATGTTGTGC
AAAAAAGCGGTTAGCTCCTTCGGTCCTCCGATCGTTGTCAGAAGTAAGTTGGCCGCAGTGTTATCACTCA
TGGTTATGGCAGCACTGCATAATTCTCTTACTGTCATGCCATCCGTAAGATGCTTTTCTGTGACTGGTGA
GTACTCAACCAAGTCATTCTGAGAATAGTGTATGCGGCGACCGAGTTGCTCTTGCCCGGCGTCAATACGG
GATAATACCGCGCCACATAGCAGAACTTTAAAAGTGCTCATCATTGGAAAACGTTCTTCGGGGCGAAAAC
TCTCAAGGATCTTACCGCTGTTGAGATCCAGTTCGATGTAACCCACTCGTGCACCCAACTGATCTTCAGC
ATCTTTTACTTTCACCAGCGTTTCTGGGTGAGCAAAAACAGGAAGGCAAAATGCCGCAAAAAAGGGAATA
AGGGCGACACGGAAATGTTGAATACTCATACTCTTCCTTTTTCAATATTATTGAAGCATTTATCAGGGTT
ATTGTCTCATGAGCGGATACATATTTGAATGTATTTAGAAAAATAAACAAATAGGGGTTCCGCGCACATT
TCCCCGAAAAGTGCCACCTGACGTC
Features (pLannotate 1.2.2; 25 found; start..end, strand, type, name):
     36..80      -  misc_feature   bom (fragment): basis of mobility region from pBR322
    235..614     +  enhancer       CMV enhancer: human cytomegalovirus immediate early enhancer
    615..818     +  promoter       CMV promoter: human cytomegalovirus (CMV) immediate early promoter
    814..847     +  LTR            5' LTR (truncated) (fragment): truncated 5' long terminal repeat (LTR) from HIV-1
    863..881     +  promoter       T7 promoter: promoter for bacteriophage T7 RNA polymerase
    898..925     +  CDS            3xHA (fragment): three tandem HA epitope tags
    924..944     +  CDS            3xFLAG (fragment): three tandem FLAG® epitope tags
    946..1371    +  CDS            GRK2 (fragment): ARBK1_BOVIN - Also known as ADRBK1. Experimental evidence at protein level: Swiss-Prot protein existence level 1. Specifically phosphorylates the agonist-occupied form of the beta-adrenergic and closely related receptors, probably inducing a desensitization of them (By similarity). Key regulator of LPAR1 signaling (By similarity). Competes with RALA for binding to LPAR1 thus affecting the signaling properties of the receptor (By similarity). Desensitizes LPAR1 and LPAR2 in a phosphorylation-independent manner (By similarity). Positively regulates ciliary smoothened (SMO)- dependent Hedgehog (H
   1438..2148    +  CDS            mCherry: monomeric derivative of DsRed fluorescent protein (Shaner et al., 2004) mammalian codon-optimized
   2155..2743    +  misc_feature   WPRE: woodchuck hepatitis virus posttranscriptional regulatory element
   2759..2777    -  promoter       SP6 promoter: promoter for bacteriophage SP6 RNA polymerase
   2803..3027    +  polyA_signal   bGH poly(A) signal: bovine growth hormone polyadenylation signal
   3031..3052    +  promoter       SV40 promoter (fragment): SV40 enhancer and early promoter
   3073..3501    +  rep_origin     f1 ori (sequence partly withheld): f1 bacteriophage origin of replication; arrow indicates direction of (+) strand synthesis
   3515..3845    +  promoter       SV40 promoter: SV40 enhancer and early promoter
   3912..4703    +  CDS            neo: KKA2_KLEPN - Also known as kan, nptII. Experimental evidence at protein level: Swiss-Prot protein existence level 1. Resistance to kanamycin, neomycin, paromomycin, ribostamycin, butirosin and gentamicin B. From Klebsiella pneumoniae.
   4727..4885    +  CDS            ble (fragment): BLE_KLEPN - Experimental evidence at protein level: Swiss-Prot protein existence level 1. Binding protein with a strong affinity to the bleomycin family of antibiotics. Binds to CL990; an antimitotic-antibiotic compound. From Klebsiella pneumoniae.
   4880..5001    +  polyA_signal   SV40 poly(A) signal: SV40 polyadenylation signal
   5074..5090    -  protein_bind   lac operator: The lac repressor binds to the lac operator to inhibit transcription in E. coli. This inhibition can be relieved by adding lactose or isopropyl-β-D-thiogalactopyranoside (IPTG). lac repressor encoded by lacI
   5098..5128    -  promoter       lac promoter: promoter for the E. coli lac operon
   5143..5164    -  protein_bind   CAP binding site: CAP binding activates transcription in the presence of cAMP. E. coli catabolite activator protein
   5177..5269    -  CDS            lacI (fragment): lac repressor; lacI; The lac repressor binds to the lac operator to inhibit transcription in E. coli. This inhibition can be relieved by adding lactose or isopropyl-β-D-thiogalactopyranoside (IPTG).
   5452..6040    -  rep_origin     ori: high-copy-number ColE1/pMB1/pBR322/pUC origin of replication
   6211..7071    -  CDS            AmpR: β-lactamase; bla; confers resistance to ampicillin, carbenicillin, and related antibiotics
   7072..7176    -  promoter       AmpR promoter: bla
