[The description below was written by a language model from this plasmid's Addgene catalogue record and pLannotate feature annotations shown in this document.]
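Description:
CMV BARK R106A p2A mCherry is a mammalian expression plasmid built on the pcDNA 3.1 backbone. It serves as the negative control for the iβARK tool, which silences Gαq (Gq GPCR) signaling. It replicates in E. coli from a high-copy ColE1/pUC-type origin under ampicillin selection (AmpR with its bla promoter) and also carries an f1 origin. For selection in mammalian cells, the backbone provides a neomycin resistance gene driven by the SV40 early promoter and terminated by an SV40 poly(A) signal. Two full-sequence records, one from the depositor and one from repository sequencing, are about 7.2 kb long. They show the same feature layout and differ only in their start coordinate and by a couple of nucleotides.

The expression cassette is driven by the CMV immediate early enhancer and promoter, with a T7 promoter just downstream. The open reading frame begins with short HA and FLAG epitope sequences, annotated as partial matches to the triple-tag versions. These are followed by a fragment of about 430 bp from bovine GRK2 (βARK1/ADRBK1), which the record describes as the RGS-domain peptide carrying an R106A substitution. The name specifies a p2A self-cleaving peptide. It is not annotated, but it presumably occupies the short gap before mCherry, so the peptide and the red reporter would be made from one transcript as separate proteins. A WPRE follows mCherry to enhance transcript expression, and the bGH poly(A) signal ends the unit.

Because this construct is designated the negative control, the R106A mutant is presumably deficient in Gαq silencing, though the record does not state the mechanism. It is typically transfected alongside the active iβARK construct, with mCherry marking the expressing cells.
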