Addgene plasmid #117688: CMV BARK R106A p2A mCherry
Purpose: CMV-iBARK(R106A)-p2A-mCherry: Negative control mammalian expression vector for Gaq silencing
Depositing lab: Baljit Khakh. Depositing organization: University of California, Los Angeles (UCLA). Publication: Specific and behaviorally consequential astrocyte Gq GPCR signaling attenuation in vivo with ibetaARK. Nagai J, Bellafard A, Qu Z, Yu X, Ollivier M, Gangwani MR, Diaz-Castro B, Coppola G, Schumacher SM, Golshani P, Gradinaru V, Khakh BS. Neuron. 2021 Jul 21;109(14):2256-2274.e9. doi: 10.1016/j.neuron.2021.05.023. Epub 2021 Jun 16. PubMed 34139149.
Backbone
  Vector backbone: pcDNA 3.1
  Vector type: Mammalian Expression
Growth in bacteria
  Bacterial resistance: Ampicillin, 100 μg/mL
  Growth temperature: 37°C
  Growth strain: DH5alpha
  Copy number: High Copy
Gene/Insert
  Gene/Insert name: BARKrgs R106A peptide (alt name: CMV-iBARK(R106A)-p2A-mCherry)
  Species: B. taurus (bovine)
  Insert size (bp): 1254
  Mutation: R106A
  Tag / fusion protein: HA / FLAG (N terminal on backbone)
  Cloning method: Restriction Enzyme; 5′ cloning site unknown (unknown if destroyed); 3′ cloning site unknown (unknown if destroyed)
  Sequencing primers: 5′ unknown
Terms and licenses: Academic/Nonprofit Terms; Industry Terms: Not Available to Industry
How to cite: CMV BARK R106A p2A mCherry was a gift from Baljit Khakh (Addgene plasmid # 117688 ; http://n2t.net/addgene:117688 ; RRID:Addgene_117688)
